>Addgene plasmid #148642 | pT7-V5-SBP-C1-HsRoquin_1-500_AE | depositor full sequence | sequence record 291090 | Full Sequence
TAGTTATTAATAGTAATCAATTACGGGGTCATTAGTTCATAGCCCATATATGGAGTTCCGCGTTACATAA
CTTACGGTAAATGGCCCGCCTGGCTGACCGCCCAACGACCCCCGCCCATTGACGTCAATAATGACGTATG
TTCCCATAGTAACGCCAATAGGGACTTTCCATTGACGTCAATGGGTGGAGTATTTACGGTAAACTGCCCA
CTTGGCAGTACATCAAGTGTATCATATGCCAAGTACGCCCCCTATTGACGTCAATGACGGTAAATGGCCC
GCCTGGCATTATGCCCAGTACATGACCTTATGGGACTTTCCTACTTGGCAGTACATCTACGTATTAGTCA
TCGCTATTACCATGGTGATGCGGTTTTGGCAGTACATCAATGGGCGTGGATAGCGGTTTGACTCACGGGG
ATTTCCAAGTCTCCACCCCATTGACGTCAATGGGAGTTTGTTTTGGCACCAAAATCAACGGGACTTTCCA
AAATGTCGTAACAACTCCGCCCCATTGACGCAAATGGGCGGTAGGCGTGTACGGTGGGAGGTCTATATAA
GCAGAGCTCTCTGGCTAACTAGAGAACCCACTGCTTACTGGCTTATCGAAATTAATACGACTCACTATAG
GGAGACCCAAGCTCTAGCGCTACCGGTCGCCACCATGGGTAAGCCTATCCCTAACCCTCTCCTCGGTCTC
GATTCTACGCCCGGAAGCGGTAGCGGTACGATGGACGAGAAGACCACCGGCTGGGGGGGCGGCCACGTGG
TGGAGGGCCTGGCCGGCGAGCTGGAGCAGCTGCGGGCCAGGCTGGAGCACCACCCTCAGGGCCAGCGGGA
GCCCAGATCTCGAGCTCAAGCTTCGAATTCAATGCCTGTACAAGCTCCACAATGGACGGATTTCCTCTCC
TGCCCAATTTGCACTCAGACTTTCGACGAAACAATTCGAAAGCCCATCAGTTTGGGTTGTGGCCATACTG
TCTGCAAGATGTGCCTGAATAAACTCCACCGCAAGGCTTGCCCATTTGACCAGACCACTATCAATACAGA
CATTGAGCTCCTCCCTGTGAACTCAGCATTGCTGCAGCTCGTGGGTGCTCAGGTCCCTGAGCAGCAGCCT
ATTACTTTGTGTAGTGGGGTTGAAGACACAAAGCATTATGAGGAAGCCAAGAAATGTGTAGAAGAATTAG
CATTGTACTTAAAACCGCTCAGCAGTGCTAGAGGAGTGGGTCTGAACAGCACTACTCAGAGTGTTCTGAG
TCGCCCAATGCAGAGGAAGCTTGTGACTCTAGTCCACTGTCAACTAGTAGAAGAAGAAGGCAGGATTCGT
GCCATGAGGGCAGCTCGATCTTTAGGTGAACGAACAGTTACAGAGCTCATTCTCCAGCACCAGAATCCTC
AGCAACTCTCTTCCAATCTTTGGGCAGCAGTAAGGGCTAGGGGATGCCAGTTCCTTGGACCAGCAATGCA
GGAGGAAGCTTTAAAGTTGGTTCTGCTGGCCTTAGAAGATGGTTCTGCTTTGTCAAGAAAAGTATTGGTT
CTGTTTGTGGTGCAAAGATTGGAGCCACGGTTTCCTCAAGCCTCTAAAACTAGCATTGGGCATGTTGTTC
AGCTCCTTTATAGAGCCTCCTGTTTCAAGGTCACCAAACGTGATGAAGACTCTTCTTTGATGCAGCTGAA
AGAAGAATTTAGAACCTATGAAGCTCTGCGGCGAGAACATGACTCCCAGATAGTGCAGATTGCTATGGAA
GCAGGCTTACGAATTGCACCGGACCAGTGGTCCTCTTTGCTTTATGGAGACCAGTCTCACAAATCTCATA
TGCAGTCCATTATTGACAAGTTGCAGACTCCAGCCTCTTTTGCACAGAGTGTTCAGGAACTAACAATTGC
TCTCCAGCGAACTGGAGACCCAGCAAACTTGAACCGACTAAGACCCCATTTGGAGCTGTTAGCAAACATT
GACCCTAGTCCAGATGCTCCTCCTCCTACTTGGGAACAGCTGGAAAATGGGCTGGTTGCTGTGCGTACAG
TGGTACATGGGCTGGTTGATTATATCCAGAACCACAGCAAAAAAGGAGCAGATCAGCAGCAGCCTCCACA
GCATAGCAAATACAAAACATACATGTGTCGAGATATGAAGCAGAGAGGAGGATGCCCTCGTGGGGCCAGC
TGTACATTTGCACACTCACAGGAGGAACTGGAAAAATTTCGTAAAATGAATAAGCGCCTGGTTCCGAGAA
GACCCTTGAGTGCCTCTTTGGGTCAACTTAATGAGGTGGGCCTGCCTTCAGCAGCTATCCTTCCAGATGA
AGGTGCAGTGGATCTCCCTAGCAGAAAACCTCCTGCTCTGCCAAATGGAATTGTATCAACATAACCGCGG
GCCCGGGATCCACCGGATCTAGATAACTGATCATAATCAGCCATACCACATTTGTAGAGGTTTTACTTGC
TTTAAAAAACCTCCCACACCTCCCCCTGAACCTGAAACATAAAATGAATGCAATTGTTGTTGTTAACTTG
TTTATTGCAGCTTATAATGGTTACAAATAAAGCAATAGCATCACAAATTTCACAAATAAAGCATTTTTTT
CACTGCATTCTAGTTGTGGTTTGTCCAAACTCATCAATGTATCTTAACGCGTAAATTGTAAGCGTTAATA
TTTTGTTAAAATTCGCGTTAAATTTTTGTTAAATCAGCTCATTTTTTAACCAATAGGCCGAAATCGGCAA
AATCCCTTATAAATCAAAAGAATAGACCGAGATAGGGT
[37 nt withheld, positions 2769-2805]
AAAGAACGTGGACTCCAACGTCAAAGG
[49 nt withheld, positions 2833-2881]
T
[91 nt withheld, positions 2883-2973]
G
[124 nt withheld, positions 2975-3098]
CAGGTGGCACTTTTCGGGGAAATGTGCGCGGAACCCCTATTTGTTTATTTTTCTAAATACATTCAAATAT
GTATCCGCTCATGAGACAATAACCCTGATAAATGCTTCAATAATATTGAAAAAGGAAGAGTCCTGAGGCG
GAAAGAACCAGCTGTGGAATGTGTGTCAGTTAGGGTGTGGAAAGTCCCCAGGCTCCCCAGCAGGCAGAAG
TATGCAAAGCATGCATCTCAATTAGTCAGCAACCAGGTGTGGAAAGTCCCCAGGCTCCCCAGCAGGCAGA
AGTATGCAAAGCATGCATCTCAATTAGTCAGCAACCATAGTCCCGCCCCTAACTCCGCCCATCCCGCCCC
TAACTCCGCCCAGTTCCGCCCATTCTCCGCCCCATGGCTGACTAATTTTTTTTATTTATGCAGAGGCCGA
GGCCGCCTCGGCCTCTGAGCTATTCCAGAAGTAGTGAGGAGGCTTTTTTGGAGGCCTAGGCTTTTGCAAA
GATCGATCAAGAGACAGGATGAGGATCGTTTCGCATGATTGAACAAGATGGATTGCACGCAGGTTCTCCG
GCCGCTTGGGTGGAGAGGCTATTCGGCTATGACTGGGCACAACAGACAATCGGCTGCTCTGATGCCGCCG
TGTTCCGGCTGTCAGCGCAGGGGCGCCCGGTTCTTTTTGTCAAGACCGACCTGTCCGGTGCCCTGAATGA
ACTGCAAGACGAGGCAGCGCGGCTATCGTGGCTGGCCACGACGGGCGTTCCTTGCGCAGCTGTGCTCGAC
GTTGTCACTGAAGCGGGAAGGGACTGGCTGCTATTGGGCGAAGTGCCGGGGCAGGATCTCCTGTCATCTC
ACCTTGCTCCTGCCGAGAAAGTATCCATCATGGCTGATGCAATGCGGCGGCTGCATACGCTTGATCCGGC
TACCTGCCCATTCGACCACCAAGCGAAACATCGCATCGAGCGAGCACGTACTCGGATGGAAGCCGGTCTT
GTCGATCAGGATGATCTGGACGAAGAGCATCAGGGGCTCGCGCCAGCCGAACTGTTCGCCAGGCTCAAGG
CGAGCATGCCCGACGGCGAGGATCTCGTCGTGACCCATGGCGATGCCTGCTTGCCGAATATCATGGTGGA
AAATGGCCGCTTTTCTGGATTCATCGACTGTGGCCGGCTGGGTGTGGCGGACCGCTATCAGGACATAGCG
TTGGCTACCCGTGATATTGCTGAAGAGCTTGGCGGCGAATGGGCTGACCGCTTCCTCGTGCTTTACGGTA
TCGCCGCTCCCGATTCGCAGCGCATCGCCTTCTATCGCCTTCTTGACGAGTTCTTCTGAGCGGGACTCTG
GGGTTCGAAATGACCGACCAAGCGACGCCCAACCTGCCATCACGAGATTTCGATTCCACCGCCGCCTTCT
ATGAAAGGTTGGGCTTCGGAATCGTTTTCCGGGACGCCGGCTGGATGATCCTCCAGCGCGGGGATCTCAT
GCTGGAGTTCTTCGCCCACCCTAGGGGGAGGCTAACTGAAACACGGAAGGAGACAATACCGGAAGGAACC
CGCGCTATGACGGCAATAAAAAGACAGAATAAAACGCACGGTGTTGGGTCGTTTGTTCATAAACGCGGGG
TTCGGTCCCAGGGCTGGCACTCTGTCGATACCCCACCGAGACCCCATTGGGGCCAATACGCCCGCGTTTC
TTCCTTTTCCCCACCCCACCCCCCAAGTTCGGGTGAAGGCCCAGGGCTCGCAGCCAACGTCGGGGCGGCA
GGCCCTGCCATAGCCTCAGGTTACTCATATATACTTTAGATTGATTTAAAACTTCATTTTTAATTTAAAA
GGATCTAGGTGAAGATCCTTTTTGATAATCTCATGACCAAAATCCCTTAACGTGAGTTTTCGTTCCACTG
AGCGTCAGACCCCGTAGAAAAGATCAAAGGATCTTCTTGAGATCCTTTTTTTCTGCGCGTAATCTGCTGC
TTGCAAACAAAAAAACCACCGCTACCAGCGGTGGTTTGTTTGCCGGATCAAGAGCTACCAACTCTTTTTC
CGAAGGTAACTGGCTTCAGCAGAGCGCAGATACCAAATACTGTCCTTCTAGTGTAGCCGTAGTTAGGCCA
CCACTTCAAGAACTCTGTAGCACCGCCTACATACCTCGCTCTGCTAATCCTGTTACCAGTGGCTGCTGCC
AGTGGCGATAAGTCGTGTCTTACCGGGTTGGACTCAAGACGATAGTTACCGGATAAGGCGCAGCGGTCGG
GCTGAACGGGGGGTTCGTGCACACAGCCCAGCTTGGAGCGAACGACCTACACCGAACTGAGATACCTACA
GCGTGAGCTATGAGAAAGCGCCACGCTTCCCGAAGGGAGAAAGGCGGACAGGTATCCGGTAAGCGGCAGG
GTCGGAACAGGAGAGCGCACGAGGGAGCTTCCAGGGGGAAACGCCTGGTATCTTTATAGTCCTGTCGGGT
TTCGCCACCTCTGACTTGAGCGTCGATTTTTGTGATGCTCGTCAGGGGGGCGGAGCCTATGGAAAAACGC
CAGCAACGCGGCCTTTTTACGGTTCCTGGCCTTTTGCTGGCCTTTTGCTCACATGTTCTTTCCTGCGTTA
TCCCCTGATTCTGTGGATAACCGTATTACCGCCATGCAT
Features (pLannotate 1.2.2; 18 found; start..end, strand, type, name):
     61..364     +  enhancer       CMV enhancer: human cytomegalovirus immediate early enhancer
    365..568     +  promoter       CMV promoter: human cytomegalovirus (CMV) immediate early promoter
    564..597     +  LTR            5' LTR (truncated) (fragment): truncated 5' long terminal repeat (LTR) from HIV-1
    613..631     +  promoter       T7 promoter: promoter for bacteriophage T7 RNA polymerase
    668..709     +  CDS            V5 tag: epitope tag from simian virus 5
    731..844     +  CDS            SBP: streptavidin-binding peptide selected from a peptide library; binds streptavidin with nanomolar affinity (Keefe et al., 2001)
    845..870     +  misc_feature   MCS (fragment): multiple cloning site
    872..2392    +  CDS            RC3H1 (fragment): RC3H1_HUMAN - Also known as KIAA2025, RNF198. Experimental evidence at protein level: Swiss-Prot protein existence level 1. Post-transcriptional repressor of mRNAs containing a conserved stem loop motif, called constitutive decay element (CDE), which is often located in the 3'-UTR, as in HMGXB3, ICOS, IER3, NFKBID, NFKBIZ, PPP1R10, TNF, TNFRSF4 and in many more mRNAs (PubMed:25026078). Cleaves translationally inactive mRNAs harboring a stem-loop (SL), often located in their 3'-UTRs, during the early phase of inflammation in a helicase UPF1-independent manner (By similarity). Binds to CDE and p
   2408..2492    +  CDS            large T antigen (fragment): large T antigen from SV40 (simian virus 40)
   2515..2636    +  polyA_signal   SV40 poly(A) signal: SV40 polyadenylation signal
   2670..3098    -  rep_origin     f1 ori (sequence partly withheld): f1 bacteriophage origin of replication; arrow indicates direction of (+) strand synthesis
   3125..3229    +  promoter       AmpR promoter: bla
   3231..3588    +  promoter       SV40 promoter: SV40 enhancer and early promoter
   3623..4417    +  CDS            NeoR/KanR: aminoglycoside phosphotransferase from Tn5; aph(3')-II (or nptII); confers resistance to neomycin, kanamycin, and G418 (Geneticin®)
   4438..4590    +  CDS            ble (fragment): BLE_KLEPN - Experimental evidence at protein level: Swiss-Prot protein existence level 1. Binding protein with a strong affinity to the bleomycin family of antibiotics. Binds to CL990; an antimitotic-antibiotic compound. From Klebsiella pneumoniae.
   4649..4696    +  polyA_signal   HSV TK poly(A) signal: herpes simplex virus thymidine kinase polyadenylation signal (Cole and Stacy, 1985)
   4787..4803    -  polyA_signal   bGH poly(A) signal (fragment): bovine growth hormone polyadenylation signal
   5025..5613    +  rep_origin     ori: high-copy-number ColE1/pMB1/pBR322/pUC origin of replication
