[The description below was written by a language model from this plasmid's Addgene catalogue record and pLannotate feature annotations shown in this document.]
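Description:
pT7-V5-SBP-C1-HsRoquin_1-500_AE is a 5.7 kb mammalian expression plasmid encoding an N-terminal fragment (residues 1–500) of human Roquin-1 (RC3H1), a post-transcriptional repressor that recognises stem-loop decay elements in the 3' UTRs of target mRNAs. The backbone is recorded as unknown. The feature layout shows a CMV enhancer/promoter driving the insert, an SV40 polyadenylation signal downstream, an f1 origin, and a high-copy ColE1/pUC-type origin for propagation in E. coli. A single NeoR/KanR gene (Tn5 aminoglycoside phosphotransferase) sits behind tandem bacterial (bla-type) and SV40 early promoters and ends with an HSV TK poly(A) signal, so the same marker gives kanamycin resistance in bacteria and could support G418 selection in mammalian cells.

A T7 promoter lies between the CMV promoter and the coding region, which would also allow in vitro transcription by T7 RNA polymerase. The open reading frame begins with a V5 epitope tag and a streptavidin-binding peptide (SBP), followed by remnant multiple-cloning-site sequence and the RC3H1 fragment. The expressed protein is therefore N-terminally V5-SBP tagged, which suits immunodetection and pulldown on streptavidin resin. Several short annotated fragments (HIV-1 LTR, SV40 large T antigen, ble, bGH poly(A)) appear to be partial sequence matches within backbone regions rather than functional elements.

The record gives the purpose only as mammalian expression of this Roquin-1 fragment. The associated publication concerns recruitment of the CCR4-NOT deadenylase complex by Roquin proteins, consistent with use in protein-interaction assays. The meaning of the "AE" suffix is not stated, and the depositor notes that the supplied sequence may be theoretical or based on Sanger sequencing.
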