Addgene plasmid #148642: pT7-V5-SBP-C1-HsRoquin_1-500_AE
Purpose: Mammalian Expression of HsRoquin1_1-500
Depositing lab: Elisa Izaurralde. Depositing organization: Max Planck Institute for Developmental Biology. Publication: A CAF40-binding motif facilitates recruitment of the CCR4-NOT complex to mRNAs targeted by Drosophila Roquin. Sgromo A, Raisch T, Bawankar P, Bhandari D, Chen Y, Kuzuoglu-Ozturk D, Weichenrieder O, Izaurralde E. Nat Commun. 2017 Feb 6;8:14307. doi: 10.1038/ncomms14307. PubMed 28165457.
Backbone
  Vector backbone: Unknown
  Vector type: Mammalian Expression
Growth in bacteria
  Bacterial resistance: Kanamycin, 50 μg/mL
  Growth temperature: 37°C
  Growth strain: DH5alpha
  Copy number: High Copy
Gene/Insert
  Gene/Insert name: HsRoquin1_1-500
  Species: H. sapiens (human)
  Entrez Gene: RC3H1 (a.k.a. FHL6, IMDSHY, RNF198, ROQUIN)
  Cloning method: Unknown
Terms and licenses: Academic/Nonprofit Terms; Industry Terms: Not Available to Industry
Depositor comments: ORF extracted from NCBI: NM_172071.2 Plasmids from this collection were made available to the research community and donated after the lab closed. Please note that the sequence provided by the depositing laboratory may be theoretical/predicted or based on Sanger sequencing results. There may be discrepancies between sequencing results obtained by Addgene and the depositor sequence. If an Addgene verified sequence is not available, please contact before placing your order to request that our lab fully sequence the plasmid.
How to cite: pT7-V5-SBP-C1-HsRoquin_1-500_AE was a gift from Elisa Izaurralde (Addgene plasmid # 148642 ; http://n2t.net/addgene:148642 ; RRID:Addgene_148642)
